Addgene plasmid #140181: pEU3-NII-HLICNot
Purpose: (Empty Backbone) Used for producing recombinant proteins by wheat germ-based cell-free translation, contains T7 promoter, 6x His-tag and NotI restriction site
Depositing lab: Tamás Mészáros. Depositing organization: Semmelweis University. Publication: A novel family of expression vectors with multiple affinity tags for wheat germ cell-free protein expression. Nagy SK, Kallai BM, Andras J, Meszaros T. BMC Biotechnol. 2020 Mar 14;20(1):17. doi: 10.1186/s12896-020-00610-5. PubMed 32169064.
Backbone
  Vector backbone: pEU3-NII-HLICNot
  Backbone size (bp): 3805
  Vector type: expression vector for a cell-free system
  Promoter: T7
  Tag / fusion protein: pEU3-NII-HLICNot (N terminal on insert)
Growth in bacteria
  Bacterial resistance: Ampicillin, 100 μg/mL
  Growth temperature: 37°C
  Growth strain: DH5alpha
  Copy number: High Copy
Gene/Insert
  Cloning method: Ligation Independent Cloning
  Sequencing primers: 5′ CACTATAGGGTACACGGAATTCGC; 3′ TATAGGAAGGCCGGATAAGACG
Terms and licenses: Academic/Nonprofit Terms; Industry Terms: Not Available to Industry
How to cite: pEU3-NII-HLICNot was a gift from Tamás Mészáros (Addgene plasmid # 140181 ; http://n2t.net/addgene:140181 ; RRID:Addgene_140181)
