[The description below was written by a language model from this plasmid's Addgene catalogue record and pLannotate feature annotations shown in this document.]
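Description:
pEU3-NII-HLICNot is an empty-backbone expression vector of about 3.8 kb, designed for producing recombinant proteins in a wheat germ-based cell-free translation system rather than in living cells. It is propagated in E. coli as a high-copy plasmid using a ColE1/pUC-type origin of replication and is selected through the AmpR β-lactamase gene and its native promoter. The feature table also shows short remnants typical of pBR322/pUC-derived backbones: fragments of rop, bom, the tetracycline resistance gene and lacI, plus a lac promoter/operator/CAP site region. These appear to be leftovers of vector history rather than functional parts. The small apaH and URA3 promoter fragment hits are likewise partial matches with no stated role.

The functional cassette starts with a T7 promoter, which allows in vitro transcription of mRNA by bacteriophage T7 RNA polymerase for subsequent translation in wheat germ extract. According to the record, the vector provides an N-terminal 6xHis tag on the inserted protein for affinity purification or detection. The short fragment annotated as matching a composite His-containing tag is probably this element. Genes are introduced by ligation-independent cloning, and the vector contains a NotI restriction site, as its name reflects. Downstream of the cloning region, the annotation detects tobacco mosaic virus 3′UTR pseudoknot and tRNA-like structure elements, which likely act as a 3′ untranslated region for the transcript. The record does not describe their role, nor any 5′ translational enhancer. The plasmid belongs to a family of wheat germ cell-free expression vectors that carry different affinity tags.
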