Features (pLannotate 1.2.2; 16 found; start..end, strand, type, name):
      7..26      +  CDS            capTEV™ (fragment): composite tag for in vivo biotinylation, TEV protease cleavage, and 6xHis tagging
    199..447     -  CDS            apaH (fragment): APAH_ECOLI - Experimental evidence at protein level: Swiss-Prot protein existence level 1. Hydrolyzes diadenosine 5',5'''-P1,P4-tetraphosphate to yield ADP. From Escherichia coli (strain K12).
    524..554     +  ncRNA          TMV UPD-PK3: Accession: RF01072 - Pseudoknot of upstream pseudoknot domain (UPD) of the 3'UTR
    556..622     +  ncRNA          TLS-PK2: Accession: RF01077 - Pseudoknot of tRNA-like structure
    680..703     -  promoter       URA3 promoter (fragment): S. cerevisiae URA3
    763..779     -  protein_bind   lac operator: The lac repressor binds to the lac operator to inhibit transcription in E. coli. This inhibition can be relieved by adding lactose or isopropyl-β-D-thiogalactopyranoside (IPTG). lac repressor encoded by lacI
    787..817     -  promoter       lac promoter: promoter for the E. coli lac operon
    832..853     -  protein_bind   CAP binding site: CAP binding activates transcription in the presence of cAMP. E. coli catabolite activator protein
    866..958     -  CDS            lacI (fragment): lac repressor; lacI; The lac repressor binds to the lac operator to inhibit transcription in E. coli. This inhibition can be relieved by adding lactose or isopropyl-β-D-thiogalactopyranoside (IPTG).
   1141..1729    -  rep_origin     ori: high-copy-number ColE1/pMB1/pBR322/pUC origin of replication
   1900..2760    -  CDS            AmpR: β-lactamase; bla; confers resistance to ampicillin, carbenicillin, and related antibiotics
   2761..2864    -  promoter       AmpR promoter: bla
   2959..2994    +  CDS            rop (fragment): Rop protein, which maintains plasmids at low copy number; rop
   3096..3144    +  misc_feature   bom (fragment): basis of mobility region from pBR322
   3145..3424    -  CDS            TcR (fragment): tetracycline efflux protein; tet; confers resistance to tetracycline
   3652..3670    +  promoter       T7 promoter: promoter for bacteriophage T7 RNA polymerase
>Addgene plasmid #140181 | pEU3-NII-HLICNot | addgene full sequence | sequence record 301957 | Addgene NGS Result
CTAGTATGCATCATCATCATCATCATGAGAACCTGTACTTCCAATCCAATATTGGAAGTGGATAACGGAT
CCATATATAGGGCCCGGGTTATAATTACCTCAGGTCGACGTCCCATGGTTTTGTATAGAATTTACGGCTA
GCGCCGGATGCGACGCCGGTCGCGTCTTATCCGGCCTTCCTATATCAGGCTGTGTTTAAGACGCCGCCGC
TTCGCCCAAATCCTTATGCCGGTTCGACGACTGGACAAAATACTGTTTATCTTCCCAGCGCAGGCAGGTT
AATGTACCACCCCAGCAGCAGCCGGTATCCAGCGCGTATATACCTTCCGGCGTACCTTTGCCCTCCAGCG
ATGCCCAGTGACCAAAGGCGATGCTGTATTCTTCAGCGACAGGGCCAGGAATCGCAAACCACGGTTTCAG
TGGGGCAGGGGCCTCTTCCGGCGATTCTTACTAGCTAGTATGCATAGGTGCTGAAATATAAAGTTTGTGT
TTCTAAAACACACGTGGTACGTACGATAACGTACAGTGTTTTTCCCTCCACTTAAATCGAAGGGTAGTGT
CTTGGAGCGCGCGGAGTAAACATATATGGTTCATATATGTCCGTAGGCACGTAAAAAAAGCGAGGGATTC
GAATTCCCCCGGAACCCCCGGTTGGGGCCCACGCCTCGATCGAGCAAAAAAAAAAAAGAAAAAAAAAAAA
AAAAAAAGCTTTCCCGCGGCCAGCTTGGCGTAATCATGGTCATAGCTGTTTCCTGTGTGAAATTGTTATC
CGCTCACAATTCCACACAACATACGAGCCGGAAGCATAAAGTGTAAAGCCTGGGGTGCCTAATGAGTGAG
CTAACTCACATTAATTGCGTTGCGCTCACTGCCCGCTTTCCAGTCGGGAAACCTGTCGTGCCAGCTGCAT
TAATGAATCGGCCAACGCGCGGGGAGAGGCGGTTTGCGTATTGGGCGCTCTTCCGCTTCCTCGCTCACTG
ACTCGCTGCGCTCGGTCGCTCGGCTGCGGCGAGCGGTATCAGCTCACTCAAAGGCGGTAATACGGTTATC
CACAGAATCAGGGGATAACGCAGGAAAGAACATGTGAGCAAAAGGCCAGCAAAAGGCCAGGAACCGTAAA
AAGGCCGCGTTGCTGGCGTTTTTCCATAGGCTCCGCCCCCCTGACGAGCATCACAAAAATCGACGCTCAA
GTCAGAGGTGGCGAAACCCGACAGGACTATAAAGATACCAGGCGTTTCCCCCTGGAAGCTCCCTCGTGCG
CTCTCCTGTTCCGACCCTGCCGCTTACCGGATACCTGTCCGCCTTTCTCCCTTCGGGAAGCGTGGCGCTT
TCTCATAGCTCACGCTGTAGGTATCTCAGTTCGGTGTAGGTCGTTCGCTCCAAGCTGGGCTGTGTGCACG
AACCCCCCGTTCAGCCCGACCGCTGCGCCTTATCCGGTAACTATCGTCTTGAGTCCAACCCGGTAAGACA
CGACTTATCGCCACTGGCAGCAGCCACTGGTAACAGGATTAGCAGAGCGAGGTATGTAGGCGGTGCTACA
GAGTTCTTGAAGTGGTGGCCTAACTACGGCTACACTAGAAGAACAGTATTTGGTATCTGCGCTCTGCTGA
AGCCAGTTACCTTCGGAAAAAGAGTTGGTAGCTCTTGATCCGGCAAACAAACCACCGCTGGTAGCGGTGG
TTTTTTTGTTTGCAAGCAGCAGATTACGCGCAGAAAAAAAGGATCTCAAGAAGATCCTTTGATCTTTTCT
ACGGGGTCTGACGCTCAGTGGAACGAAAACTCACGTTAAGGGATTTTGGTCATGAGATTATCAAAAAGGA
TCTTCACCTAGATCCTTTTAAATTAAAAATGAAGTTTTAAATCAATCTAAAGTATATATGAGTAAACTTG
GTCTGACAGTTACCAATGCTTAATCAGTGAGGCACCTATCTCAGCGATCTGTCTATTTCGTTCATCCATA
GTTGCCTGACTCCCCGTCGTGTAGATAACTACGATACGGGAGGGCTTACCACCTGGCCCCAGTGCTGCAA
TGATACCGCGAGACCCACGCTCACCGGCTCCAGATTTATCAGCAATAAACCAGCCAGCCGGAAGGGCCGA
GCGCAGAAGTGGTCCTGCAACTTTATCCGCCTCCATCCAGTCTATTAATTGTTGCCGGGAAGCTAGAGTA
AGTAGTTCGCCAGTTAATAGTTTGCGCAACGTTGTTGCCATTGCTACAGGCATCGTGGTGTCACGCTCGT
CGTTTGGTATGGCTTCATTCAGCTCCGGTTCCCAACGATCAAGGCGAGTTACATGATCCCCCATGTTGTG
CAAAAAAGCGGTTAGCTCCTTCGGTCCTCCGATCGTTGTCAGAAGTAAGTTGGCCGCAGTGTTATCACTC
ATGGTTATGGCAGCACTGCATAATTCTCTTACTGTCATGCCATCCGTAAGATGCTTTTCTGTGACTGGTG
AGTACTCAACCAAGTCATTCTGAGAATAGTGTATGCGGCCGCCGAGTTGCTCTTGCCCGGCGTCAATACG
GGATAATACCGCGCCACATAGCAGAACTTTAAAAGTGCTCATCATTGGAAAACGTTCTTCGGGGCGAAAA
CTCTCAAGGATCTTACCGCTGTTGAGATCCAGTTCGATGTAACCCACTCGTGCACCCAACTGATCTTCAG
CATCTTTTACTTTCACCAGCGTTTCTGGGTGAGCAAAAACAGGAAGGCAAAATGCCGCAAAAAAGGGAAT
AAGGGCGACACGGAAATGTTGAATACTCATACTCTTCCTTTTTCAATGTTATGAAGCATTTATCAGGGTT
ATTGTCTCATGAGCGGATACATATTTGAATGTATTTAGAAAAATAAACAAATAGGGGTTCCGCGCACATT
TCCCCGAAAAGTGCCACCTGACGTCTAAGAAACCATTATTATCATGACATTAACCTATAAAAATAGGCGT
ATCACGAGGCCCTTTCGTCTCGCGCGTTTCGGTGATGACGGTGAAAACCTCTGACACATGCAGCTCCCGG
AGACGGTCACAGCTTGTCTGTAAGCGGATGCCGGGAGCAGACAAGCCCGTCAGGGCGCGTCAGCGGGTGT
TGGCGGGTGTCGGGGCTGGCTTAACTATGCGGCATCAGAGCAGATTGTACTGAGAGTGCACCATTCGACG
CTCTCCCTTATGCGACTCCTGCATTAGGAAGCAGCCCAGTAGTAGGTTGAGGCCGTTGAGCACCGCCGCC
GCAAGGAATGGTGCATGCAAGGAGATGGCGCCCAACAGTCCCCCGGCCACGGGGCCTGCCACCATACCCA
CGCCGAAACAAGCGCTCATGAGCCCGAAGTGGCGAGCCCGATCTTCCCCATCGGTGATGTCGGCGATATA
GGCGCCAGCAACCGCACCTGTGGCGCCGGTGATGCCGGCCACGATGCGTCCGGCGTAGAGGATCTGGCTA
GCGATGACCCTGCTGATTGGTTCGCTGACCATTTCCGGGTGCGGGACGGCGTTACCAGAAACTCAGAAGG
TTCGTCCAACCAAACCGACTCTGGCGGCAGTTTACGAGAGAGATGATAGGGTCTGCTTCAGTAAGCCAGA
TGCTACACAATTAGGCTTGTACATACTGTCGTTAGAACGCGGCTACAATTAATACATAACCTTATGTATC
ATACACATACGTAATACGACTCACTATAGGGTACACGGAATTCGCGTTTTTATTTTTAATTTTCTTTCAA
ATACTTCTAGCTAGAGTATTTTTACAACAATTACCAACAACAACAACAAACAACAACAACATTACATTTT
ACATTCTACAACTACAGATA
